Addgene plasmid #24029: pMOTag4HM-crelox-HYG
Purpose: (Empty Backbone)
Depositing lab: George Cross. Depositing organization: Rockefeller University.
Backbone
  Vector backbone: pMOTag
  Backbone size (bp): 5626
  Vector type: Cre/Lox
  Selectable markers: Hygromycin
Growth in bacteria
  Bacterial resistance: Ampicillin, 100 μg/mL
  Growth temperature: 37°C
  Growth strain: DH5alpha
  Copy number: Unknown
Gene/Insert
  Gene/Insert name: None
  Tag / fusion protein: 3XMyc (N terminal on backbone); 3XHA (N terminal on backbone)
  Cloning method: Restriction Enzyme; 5′ cloning site BamHI (not destroyed); 3′ cloning site HindIII (not destroyed)
  Sequencing primers: 5′ T7; 3′ T3
Terms and licenses: Academic/Nonprofit Terms; Industry Terms: Not Available to Industry
Depositor comments: pMOTag4HM-crelox-HYG made by Jenny Li taking the HindIII-BamHI crelox-HYG fragment from pyrFEKO-HYG and inserting into HindIII-BamHI digested pMOTag4HM made by Jessica.
How to cite: pMOTag4HM-crelox-HYG was a gift from George Cross (Addgene plasmid # 24029 ; http://n2t.net/addgene:24029 ; RRID:Addgene_24029)
