[The description below was written by a language model from this plasmid's Addgene catalogue record and pLannotate feature annotations shown in this document.]
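Description:
pMOTag4HM-crelox-HYG is an empty tagging backbone of the pMOTag series, built on a pBluescript-type phagemid. It is propagated in E. coli through a high-copy ColE1/pUC origin and selected with ampicillin via the AmpR (β-lactamase) gene and its own promoter. It also retains an f1 origin for single-stranded DNA production, remnants of the lacZα/lac promoter region, and T7 and T3 promoters that flank the polylinker and serve as sequencing primer sites. The total size is 5,626 bp.

The payload is a recyclable selection cassette inserted as a HindIII–BamHI fragment taken from pyrFEKO-HYG, with both sites preserved. The annotation shows two loxP sites bracketing a hygromycin phosphotransferase (hph) gene and herpes simplex virus thymidine kinase. Hygromycin gives positive selection for integration in the target organism. Cre expression can then excise everything between the loxP sites, and loss of the cassette can be selected with nucleoside analogues such as ganciclovir because cells that keep TK remain sensitive. This allows the hygromycin marker to be reused for further modifications.

The catalogue lists 3xMyc and 3xHA epitope tags on the backbone, consistent with the "HM" in the name. The automated feature table does not annotate either tag, so their position cannot be confirmed from it, although an unannotated stretch lies between the second loxP site and the T3-side polylinker. The record does not state the host organism, nor the promoter or processing signals that drive the marker genes. No insert is present, and the design suggests a template or backbone for epitope tagging of genes with a removable marker.
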