Features (pLannotate 1.2.2; 17 found; start..end, strand, type, name):
     30..458     -  rep_origin     f1 ori (sequence partly withheld): f1 bacteriophage origin of replication; arrow indicates direction of (+) strand synthesis
    463..618     -  CDS            lacZα (fragment): LacZα fragment of β-galactosidase; lacZ fragment
    626..644     +  promoter       T7 promoter: promoter for bacteriophage T7 RNA polymerase
    653..694     +  misc_feature   MCS (fragment): pBluescript multiple cloning site
    695..728     -  protein_bind   loxP: Cre-mediated recombination occurs in the 8-bp core sequence (GCATACAT). Cre recombinase
    735..1865    -  CDS            HSV TK: herpes simplex virus thymidine kinase confers sensitivity to nucleoside analogs such as acyclovir or ganciclovir
   1908..2930    -  CDS            hph: KHYB_ECOLX - Experimental evidence at protein level: Swiss-Prot protein existence level 1. The aminoglycoside phosphotransferases achieve inactivation of their antibiotic substrates by phosphorylation. Only phosphorylates hygromycin and closely related compounds such as demethyl analogs and destomycin. From Escherichia coli.
   3114..3147    -  protein_bind   loxP: Cre-mediated recombination occurs in the 8-bp core sequence (GCATACAT). Cre recombinase
   3404..3425    +  misc_feature   MCS (fragment): pBluescript multiple cloning site
   3438..3456    -  promoter       T3 promoter: promoter for bacteriophage T3 RNA polymerase
   3501..3517    -  protein_bind   lac operator: The lac repressor binds to the lac operator to inhibit transcription in E. coli. This inhibition can be relieved by adding lactose or isopropyl-β-D-thiogalactopyranoside (IPTG). lac repressor encoded by lacI
   3525..3555    -  promoter       lac promoter: promoter for the E. coli lac operon
   3570..3591    -  protein_bind   CAP binding site: CAP binding activates transcription in the presence of cAMP. E. coli catabolite activator protein
   3604..3696    -  CDS            lacI (fragment): lac repressor; lacI; The lac repressor binds to the lac operator to inhibit transcription in E. coli. This inhibition can be relieved by adding lactose or isopropyl-β-D-thiogalactopyranoside (IPTG).
   3879..4467    -  rep_origin     ori: high-copy-number ColE1/pMB1/pBR322/pUC origin of replication
   4638..5498    -  CDS            AmpR: β-lactamase; bla; confers resistance to ampicillin, carbenicillin, and related antibiotics
   5499..5603    -  promoter       AmpR promoter: bla
>Addgene plasmid #24029 | pMOTag4HM-crelox-HYG | depositor full sequence | sequence record 11300 | Author sequence
CTAAATTGTAAGCGTTAATATTTTGTTAAAATTCGCGTTAAATTTTTGTTAAATCAGCTCATTTTTTAAC
CAATAGGCCGAAATCGGCAAAATCCCTTATAAATCAAAAGAATAGACCGAGATAGGGT
[37 nt withheld, positions 129-165]
AAAGAACGTGGACTCCAACGTCAAAGG
[49 nt withheld, positions 193-241]
T
[91 nt withheld, positions 243-333]
G
[124 nt withheld, positions 335-458]
CCCATTCGCCATTCAGGCTGCGCAACTGTTGGGAAGGGCGATCGGTGCGGGCCTCTTCGCTATTACGCCA
GCTGGCGAAAGGGGGATGTGCTGCAAGGCGATTAAGTTGGGTAACGCCAGGGTTTTCCCAGTCACGACGT
TGTAAAACGACGGCCAGTGAGCGCGCGTAATACGACTCACTATAGGGCGAATTGGAGCTCCACCGCGGTG
GCGGCCGCTCTAGAACTAGTGGATCCATAACTTCGTATAATGTATGCTATACGAAGTTATGAATTCTCAG
TTAGCCTCCCCCATCTCCCGGGCAAACGTGCGCGCCAGGTCGCATATCGTCGGTATGGAGCCGGGGGTGG
TGACGTGGGTCTGGACCATCCCGGAGGTAAGTTGCAGCAGGGCGTCCCGGCAGCCGGCGGGCGATTGGTC
GTAATCCAGGATAAAGACGTGCATGGAACGGAGGCGTTTGGCCAAGACGTCCAAGGCCCAGGCAAACACG
TTATACAGGTCGCCGTTGGGGGCCAGCAACTCGGGGGCCCGAAACAGGGTAAATAACGTGTCCCCGATAT
GGGGTCGTGGGCCCGCGTTGCTCTGGGGCTCGGCACCCTGGGGCGGCACGGCCGTCCCCGAAAGCTGTCC
CCAGTCCTCCCGCCACGACCCGCCGCACTGCAGATACCGCACCGTATTGGCAAGTAGCCCGTAAACGCGG
CGAATCGCAGCCAGCATAGCCAGGTCCAGCCGCTCGCCGGGGCGCTGGCGTTTGGCCAGGCGGTCGATGT
GTCTGTCCTCCGGAAGGGCCCCAAGCACGATGTTGGTGCCGGGCAAGGTCGGCGGGATGAGGGCCACGAA
CGCCAGCACGGCCTGGGGGGTCATGCTGCCCATAAGGTACCGCGCGGCCGGGTAGCACAGGAGGGCGGCG
ATGGGATGGCGGTCGAAGATGAGGGTGAGGGCCGGGGGCGGGGCATGTGAGCTCCCAGCCTCCCCCCCGA
TATGAGGAGCCAGAACGGCGTCGGTCACGGCATAAGGCATGCCCATTGTTATCTGGGCGCTTGTCATTAC
CACCGCCGCGTCCCCGGCCGATATCTCACCCTGGTCGAGGCGGTGTTGTGTGGTGTAGATGTTCGCGATT
GTCTCGGAAGCCCCCAGCACCCGCCAGTAAGTCATCGGCTCGGGTACGTAGACGATATCGTCGCGCGAAC
CCAGGGCCACCAGCAGTTGCGTGGTGGTGGTTTTCCCCATCCCGTGGGGACCGTCTATATAAACCCGCAG
TAGCGTGGGCATTTTCTGCTCCGGGCGGACTTCCGTGGCTTCTTGCTGCCGGCGAGGGCGCAACGCCGTA
CGTCGGTTGCTATGGCCGCGAGAACGCGCAGCCTGGTCGAACGCAGACGCGTGTTGATGGCCGGGGTACG
AGGCCATGGTGGCGTCAAGTGGGTCCTGGTTAGTATGGACTTCTCTAGATTCCTTTGCCCTCGGACGAGT
GCTGGGGCGTCGGTTTCCACTATCGGCGAGTACTTCTACACAGCCATCGGTCCAGACGGCCGCGCTTCTG
CGGGCGATTTGTGTACGCCCGACAGTCCCGGCTCCGGATCGGACGATTGCGTCGCATCGACCCTGCGCCC
AAGCTGCATCATCGAAATTGCCGTCAACCAAGCTCTGATAGAGTTGGTCAAGACCAATGCGGAGCATATA
CGCCCGGAGCCGCGGCGATCCTGCAAGCTCCGGATGCCTCCGCTCGAAGTAGCGCGTCTGCTGCTCCATA
CAAGCCAACCACGGCCTCCAGAAGAAGATGTTGGCGACCTCGTATTGGGAATCCCCGAACATCGCCTCGC
TCCAGTCAATGACCGCTGTTATGCGGCCATTGTCCGTCAGGACATTGTTGGAGCCGAAATCCGCGTGCAC
GAGGTGCCGGACTTCGGGGCAGTCCTCGGCCCAAAGCATCAGCTCATCGAGAGCCTGCGCGACGGACGCA
CTGACGGTGTCGTCCATCACAGTTTGCCAGTGATACACATGGGGATCAGCAATCGCGCATATGAAATCAC
GCCATGTAGTGTATTGACCGATTCCTTGCGGTCCGAATGGGCCGAACCCGCTCGTCTGGCTAAGATCGGC
CGCAGCGATCGCATCCATGGCCTCCGCGACCGGCTGCAGAACAGCGGGCAGTTCGGTTTCAGGCAGGTCT
TGCAACGTGACACCCTGTGCACGGCGGGAGATGCAATAGGTCAGGCTCTCGCTGAATTCCCCAATGTCAA
GCACTTCCGGAATCGGGAGCGCGGCCGATGCAAAGTGCCGATAAACATAACGATCTTTGTAGAAACCATC
GGCGCAGCTATTTACCCGCAGGACATATCCACGCCCTCCTACATCGAAGCTGAAAGCACGAGATTCTTCG
CCCTCCGAGAGCTGCATCAGGTCGGAGACGCTGTCGAACTTTTCGATCAGAAACTTCTCGACAGACGTCG
CGGTGAGTTCAGGCTTTTTCATCATTTACCAACAGTAAGATCTGTAATGTCAGTGCGAGCGATCAAGAAT
GTAACACAAAGGAATACCAAGTTTGTGAATTTTATTTTTTGGTGTAATTGAAGTCTTCAAGTTGAAAAAA
ATGGGGAAAAGGAAAAAAAACTCGAAGGCGCGTGCAGCGGCCGGCCGACGAGAACGTGTACCGGTATAAC
TTCGTATAATGTATGCTATACGAAGTTATAAGCTTATCGTCGACTATGCGTAATCTGGCACATCGTACGG
GTATGCGTAGTCGGGCACGTCGTATGGGTACGCGTAATCAGGCACATCGTAAGGGTACTCGACGGCCGCT
TCAGATCGCAGCAGATCCTCCTCTGAGATCAGCTTCTGCTCCTCGGATCTCAGCAGATCCTCCTCCGAGA
TCAGCTTCTGCTCCTCGGATCTCAGCAGATCCTCCTCCGAGATCAGCTTCTGCTCCTCGGATCTCGATCG
GCCGCCCTCGAGGGGGGGCCCGGTACCCAGCTTTTGTTCCCTTTAGTGAGGGTTAATTGCGCGCTTGGCG
TAATCATGGTCATAGCTGTTTCCTGTGTGAAATTGTTATCCGCTCACAATTCCACACAACATACGAGCCG
GAAGCATAAAGTGTAAAGCCTGGGGTGCCTAATGAGTGAGCTAACTCACATTAATTGCGTTGCGCTCACT
GCCCGCTTTCCAGTCGGGAAACCTGTCGTGCCAGCTGCATTAATGAATCGGCCAACGCGCGGGGAGAGGC
GGTTTGCGTATTGGGCGCTCTTCCGCTTCCTCGCTCACTGACTCGCTGCGCTCGGTCGTTCGGCTGCGGC
GAGCGGTATCAGCTCACTCAAAGGCGGTAATACGGTTATCCACAGAATCAGGGGATAACGCAGGAAAGAA
CATGTGAGCAAAAGGCCAGCAAAAGGCCAGGAACCGTAAAAAGGCCGCGTTGCTGGCGTTTTTCCATAGG
CTCCGCCCCCCTGACGAGCATCACAAAAATCGACGCTCAAGTCAGAGGTGGCGAAACCCGACAGGACTAT
AAAGATACCAGGCGTTTCCCCCTGGAAGCTCCCTCGTGCGCTCTCCTGTTCCGACCCTGCCGCTTACCGG
ATACCTGTCCGCCTTTCTCCCTTCGGGAAGCGTGGCGCTTTCTCATAGCTCACGCTGTAGGTATCTCAGT
TCGGTGTAGGTCGTTCGCTCCAAGCTGGGCTGTGTGCACGAACCCCCCGTTCAGCCCGACCGCTGCGCCT
TATCCGGTAACTATCGTCTTGAGTCCAACCCGGTAAGACACGACTTATCGCCACTGGCAGCAGCCACTGG
TAACAGGATTAGCAGAGCGAGGTATGTAGGCGGTGCTACAGAGTTCTTGAAGTGGTGGCCTAACTACGGC
TACACTAGAAGGACAGTATTTGGTATCTGCGCTCTGCTGAAGCCAGTTACCTTCGGAAAAAGAGTTGGTA
GCTCTTGATCCGGCAAACAAACCACCGCTGGTAGCGGTGGTTTTTTTGTTTGCAAGCAGCAGATTACGCG
CAGAAAAAAAGGATCTCAAGAAGATCCTTTGATCTTTTCTACGGGGTCTGACGCTCAGTGGAACGAAAAC
TCACGTTAAGGGATTTTGGTCATGAGATTATCAAAAAGGATCTTCACCTAGATCCTTTTAAATTAAAAAT
GAAGTTTTAAATCAATCTAAAGTATATATGAGTAAACTTGGTCTGACAGTTACCAATGCTTAATCAGTGA
GGCACCTATCTCAGCGATCTGTCTATTTCGTTCATCCATAGTTGCCTGACTCCCCGTCGTGTAGATAACT
ACGATACGGGAGGGCTTACCATCTGGCCCCAGTGCTGCAATGATACCGCGAGACCCACGCTCACCGGCTC
CAGATTTATCAGCAATAAACCAGCCAGCCGGAAGGGCCGAGCGCAGAAGTGGTCCTGCAACTTTATCCGC
CTCCATCCAGTCTATTAATTGTTGCCGGGAAGCTAGAGTAAGTAGTTCGCCAGTTAATAGTTTGCGCAAC
GTTGTTGCCATTGCTACAGGCATCGTGGTGTCACGCTCGTCGTTTGGTATGGCTTCATTCAGCTCCGGTT
CCCAACGATCAAGGCGAGTTACATGATCCCCCATGTTGTGCAAAAAAGCGGTTAGCTCCTTCGGTCCTCC
GATCGTTGTCAGAAGTAAGTTGGCCGCAGTGTTATCACTCATGGTTATGGCAGCACTGCATAATTCTCTT
ACTGTCATGCCATCCGTAAGATGCTTTTCTGTGACTGGTGAGTACTCAACCAAGTCATTCTGAGAATAGT
GTATGCGGCGACCGAGTTGCTCTTGCCCGGCGTCAATACGGGATAATACCGCGCCACATAGCAGAACTTT
AAAAGTGCTCATCATTGGAAAACGTTCTTCGGGGCGAAAACTCTCAAGGATCTTACCGCTGTTGAGATCC
AGTTCGATGTAACCCACTCGTGCACCCAACTGATCTTCAGCATCTTTTACTTTCACCAGCGTTTCTGGGT
GAGCAAAAACAGGAAGGCAAAATGCCGCAAAAAAGGGAATAAGGGCGACACGGAAATGTTGAATACTCAT
ACTCTTCCTTTTTCAATATTATTGAAGCATTTATCAGGGTTATTGTCTCATGAGCGGATACATATTTGAA
TGTATTTAGAAAAATAAACAAATAGGGGTTCCGCGCACATTTCCCCGAAAAGTGCCAC
