>Addgene plasmid #24029 | pMOTag4HM-crelox-HYG | addgene partial sequence | sequence record 30022 | 24029 with T3
CCCCTCGAGGGCGGCCGATCGAGATCCGAGGAGCAGAAGCTGATCTCGGAGGAGGATCTGCTGAGATCCG
AGGAGCAGAAGCTGATCTCGGAGGAGGATCTGCTGAGATCCGAGGAGCAGAAGCTGATCTCAGAGGAGGA
TCTGCTGCGATCTGAAGCGGCCGTCGAGTACCCTTACGATGTGCCTGATTACGCGTACCCATACGACGTG
CCAGACTACGCATACCCGTACGATGTGCCCGATTACGCATAGTCGACGATAAGCTTATAACTTCGTATAG
CATACATTATACGAAGTTATACCGGTACACGTTCTCGTCGGCCGGCCGCTGCACGCGCCTTCGAGTTTTT
TTTCCTTTTCCCCATTTTTTTCAACTTGAAGACTTCAATTACACCAAAAAATAAAATTCACAAACTTGGT
ATTCCTTTGTGTTACATTCTTGATCGCTCGCACTGACATTACAGATCTTACTGTTGGTAAATGATGAAAA
AGCCTGAACTCACCGCGACGTCTGTCGAGAAGTTTCTGATCGAAAAGTTCGACAGCGTCTCCGACCTGAT
GCAGCTCTCGGAGGGCGAAGAATCTCGTGCTTTCAGCTTCGATGTAGGAGGGCGTGGATATGTCCTGCGG
GTAAATAGCTGCGCCGATGGTTTCTACAAAGATCGTTATGTTTATCGGCACTTTGCATCGGCCGCGCTCC
CGATTCCGGANGNGCTTGACATTGGGGAATTCAGCGAGAGCCTGACCTATTGCATCTCCCGCCGTGCACA
GGGTGTCAC
